>Addgene plasmid #209414 | pFA6 - iFAST | addgene full sequence | sequence record 429005 | Addgene NGS Result
CCATTATAAGTAAATGCATGTATACTAAACTCACAAATTAGAGCTTCAATTTAATTATATCAGTTATTAC
CCGGGGTCAAAACTAGAGAATAATAAAGAAAACGATCTTTTCAAAAAGAAAAAACCTTTTAGTTTTCCTT
TGTTGTTGTTGTGGGTGTGTGCTATTTATATTATATAGTTTACTCATAATACCATAAAATATTCGGTTTG
ATTAGGTTATTTTAATAAGCTAATTTGTTTCTAATCGTGTAATTTATGCTGTGTATATTAAGTAGTGTGT
GCACTGCCCAAAAATGTTTGTTGTTTATAGTCGGTTAAAGAGAAAAAAGAAAAAAAGATCCATACACACA
CGTTAATTAGTTGTTCAACGTAATACACTCATATTTTGTTCTTATTTGCTTTCGGTCGCTGTTCTCACCA
AGATTTATTGCCAACGAAACAATTTTTTTTTATATATTTTCAGATTTTTCTTTTTTTCCTTTCCTTTCCT
TTTCTAATTTTCACTCCTGGTTTTCTTTCTTTCTTAGAAACATTATCTCGATATTAATATTAAAAAAATA
TAATCATTCAAAATGGACGGTGGTATGTTTTAGTTTAGCTTCAATTCTAATTGATTGATTAATCAGTTGA
TTGGTTTCAATATGACAAATGGGTAGGGTGGGAAAACTTCATTTTCAATTCAGATCAAACTTTTTTGTTG
TCGACATAATATTTCTCGTTTGGGATGTTACTGTCACATTAATAATACACACACATCAGCTTATAATTTT
GAAAGTAATTTATCAGATATGTTGTGACGATCAGTGGAAATGGCTAACTTCAATGTATCTGTTCTTCCCC
TTTTTCAAAGTTCACGTTTTTTGATTGATTGATTGATCTGTCGGCAGTGGTTTCAAAACCATTCGGTGAG
TAATCCTATCAATCAATGTTACGACAAAAGGCTCAATATTCAAAATTGCAATGTTTTATGTTTTCCTACG
TGTACTTGTGCAAGGCAATTGATTCAACATTGCTTTTGGTGTTTGACGAGTTTCTAGTTTGGACTTGTGT
TGTTATCTGGGCTATACAGATTTCCCGGCTCACTATGAATTTTTTTTTTCGACGCTCAGTGCACACAACT
ATAAACAACACAAACACAAACACAGCAAGAAAAAAAAAAAACGAACATTGAATTGAAACCAAGCCAACTG
AAAAATTCCTTATTTAAATGACTGTCATACTAACCCATTTTTATAGAAGAAGTTGCTGCTTTAGTTATCG
ATAACGGTTCTCATATGAAAATTTCGGTGATCCCTGAGCAGGTGGCGGAAACATTGGATGCTGAGAACCA
TTTCATTGTTCGTGAAGTGTTCGATGTGCACCTATCCGACCAAGGCTTTGAACTATCTACCAGAAGTGTG
AGCCCCTACCGGAAGGATTACATCTCGGATGATGACTCTGATGAAGACTCTGCTTGCTATGGCGCATTCA
TCGACCAAGAGCTTGTCGGGAAGATTGAACTCAACTCAACATGGAACGATCTAGCCTCTATCGAACACAT
TGTTGTGTCGCACACGCACCGAGGCAAAGGAGTCGCGCACAGTCTCATCGAATTTGCGAAAAAGTGGGCA
CTAAGCAGACAGCTCCTTGGCATACGATTAGAGACACAAACGAACAATGTACCTGCCTGCAATTTGTACG
CAAAATGTGGCTTTACTCTCGGCGGCATTGACCTCTTCACGTATAAAACTAGACCTCAAGTCTCGAACGA
AACAGCGATGTACTGGTACTGGTTCTCGGGAGCACAGGATGACGCCTAACATATGTGAAGTGTGAAGGGG
GAGATTTTCACTTTATTAGATTTGTATATATGTATAATAAATAAATAAATAAGTTAAATAAATAATTAGA
TAAGGGTGGTAATTATTACTATTTACAATCAAAGGTGGTCCTGCACTCGAATTCATCGATGATATCAGAG
AGCTCGAATTCATCGATGATATCAGATCCACTAGTGGCCTATGCGGCCGCGGATCTGCCGGTCTCCCTAT
AGTGAGTCGTATTAATTTCGATAAGCCAGGTTAACCTGCATTAATGAATCGGCCAACGCGCGGGGAGAGG
CGGTTTGCGTATTGGGCGCTCTTCCGCTTCCTCGCTCACTGACTCGCTGCGCTCGGTCGTTCGGCTGCGG
CGAGCGGTATCAGCTCACTCAAAGGCGGTAATACGGTTATCCACAGAATCAGGGGATAACGCAGGAAAGA
ACATGTGAGCAAAAGGCCAGCAAAAGGCCAGGAACCGTAAAAAGGCCGCGTTGCTGGCGTTTTTCCATAG
GCTCCGCCCCCCTGACGAGCATCACAAAAATCGACGCTCAAGTCAGAGGTGGCGAAACCCGACAGGACTA
TAAAGATACCAGGCGTTTCCCCCTGGAAGCTCCCTCGTGCGCTCTCCTGTTCCGACCCTGCCGCTTACCG
GATACCTGTCCGCCTTTCTCCCTTCGGGAAGCGTGGCGCTTTCTCATAGCTCACGCTGTAGGTATCTCAG
TTCGGTGTAGGTCGTTCGCTCCAAGCTGGGCTGTGTGCACGAACCCCCCGTTCAGCCCGACCGCTGCGCC
TTATCCGGTAACTATCGTCTTGAGTCCAACCCGGTAAGACACGACTTATCGCCACTGGCAGCAGCCACTG
GTAACAGGATTAGCAGAGCGAGGTATGTAGGCGGTGCTACAGAGTTCTTGAAGTGGTGGCCTAACTACGG
CTACACTAGAAGAACAGTATTTGGTATCTGCGCTCTGCTGAAGCCAGTTACCTTCGGAAAAAGAGTTGGT
AGCTCTTGATCCGGCAAACAAACCACCGCTGGTAGCGGTGGTTTTTTTGTTTGCAAGCAGCAGATTACGC
GCAGAAAAAAAGGATCTCAAGAAGATCCTTTGATCTTTTCTACGGGGTCTGACGCTCAGTGGAACGAAAA
CTCACGTTAAGGGATTTTGGTCATGAGATTATCAAAAAGGATCTTCACCTAGATCCTTTTAAATTAAAAA
TGAAGTTTTAAATCAATCTAAAGTATATATGAGTAAACTTGGTCTGACAGTTACCAATGCTTAATCAGTG
AGGCACCTATCTCAGCGATCTGTCTATTTCGTTCATCCATAGTTGCCTGACTCCCCGTCGTGTAGATAAC
TACGATACGGGAGGGCTTACCATCTGGCCCCAGTGCTGCAATGATACCGCGAGACCCACGCTCACCGGCT
CCAGATTTATCAGCAATAAACCAGCCAGCCGGAAGGGCCGAGCGCAGAAGTGGTCCTGCAACTTTATCCG
CCTCCATCCAGTCTATTAATTGTTGCCGGGAAGCTAGAGTAAGTAGTTCGCCAGTTAATAGTTTGCGCAA
CGTTGTTGCCATTGCTACAGGCATCGTGGTGTCACGCTCGTCGTTTGGTATGGCTTCATTCAGCTCCGGT
TCCCAACGATCAAGGCGAGTTACATGATCCCCCATGTTGTGCAAAAAAGCGGTTAGCTCCTTCGGTCCTC
CGATCGTTGTCAGAAGTAAGTTGGCCGCAGTGTTATCACTCATGGTTATGGCAGCACTGCATAATTCTCT
TACTGTCATGCCATCCGTAAGATGCTTTTCTGTGACTGGTGAGTACTCAACCAAGTCATTCTGAGAATAG
TGTATGCGGCGACCGAGTTGCTCTTGCCCGGCGTCAATACGGGATAATACCGCGCCACATAGCAGAACTT
TAAAAGTGCTCATCATTGGAAAACGTTCTTCGGGGCGAAAACTCTCAAGGATCTTACCGCTGTTGAGATC
CAGTTCGATGTAACCCACTCGTGCACCCAACTGATCTTCAGCATCTTTTACTTTCACCAGCGTTTCTGGG
TGAGCAAAAACAGGAAGGCAAAATGCCGCAAAAAAGGGAATAAGGGCGACACGGAAATGTTGAATACTCA
TACTCTTCCTTTTTCAATATTATTGAAGCATTTATCAGGGTTATTGTCTCATGAGCGGATACATATTTGA
ATGTATTTAGAAAAATAAACAAATAGGGGTTCCGCGCACATTTCCCCGAAAAGTGCCACCTGACGTCTAA
GAAACCATTATTATCATGACATTAACCTATAAAAATAGGCGTATCACGAGGCCCTTTCGTCTCGCGCGTT
TCGGTGATGACGGTGAAAACCTCTGACACATGCAGCTCCCGGAGACGGTCACAGCTTGTCTGTAAGCGGA
TGCCGGGAGCAGACAAGCCCGTCAGGGCGCGTCAGCGGGTGTTGGCGGGTGTCGGGGCTGGCTTAACTAT
GCGGCATCAGAGCAGATTGTACTGAGAGTGCACCATATGGACATATTGTCGTTAGAACGCGGCTACAATT
AATACATAACCTTATGTATCATACACATACGATTTAGGTGACACTATAGAACGCGGCCGCCAGCTGAAGC
TTCGTACGCTGCAATGGAACATGTTGCCTTTGGTAGCGAAGATATCGAGAATACTCTAGCGAAAATGGAT
GATGGCCAATTAGATGGATTAGCCTTTGGTGCTATACAGCTTGATGGTGATGGCAATATTTTACAGTATA
ATGCAGCTGAAGGAGACATAACAGGGAGAGATCCCAAACAAGTGATTGGCAAGAACTTCTTCAAAGACGT
AGCACCAGGTACAGATTCTCCTGAATTTTACGGGAAATTCAAGGAAGGAGTAGCATCAGGTAACTTGAAT
ACCATGTTCGAGTGGATGATTCCGACGAGTAGGGGGCCAACCAAGGTTAAAATTCACATGAAGAAGGCTT
TGAGTGGTGACTCCTATTGGGTGTTTGTCAAAAGGGTTTAA
Features (pLannotate 1.2.2; 11 found; start..end, strand, type, name):
   1275..1796    +  CDS            sat-1: STA_ECOLX - Protein inferred from homology: Swiss-Prot protein existence level 3. Involved in resistance to streptothricin, a broad-spectrum antibiotic produced by streptomycetes (PubMed:1850404). Detoxifies streptothricin via acetylation of the beta amino group of the first beta-lysyl moiety of streptothricin (By similarity). From Escherichia coli.
   1855..1871    -  promoter       copia promoter (fragment): strong promoter from the Drosophila transposable element copia (Sinclair et al., 1986)
   2026..2044    -  promoter       T7 promoter: promoter for bacteriophage T7 RNA polymerase
   2066..2119    -  CDS            lacI (fragment): lac repressor; lacI; The lac repressor binds to the lac operator to inhibit transcription in E. coli. This inhibition can be relieved by adding lactose or isopropyl-β-D-thiogalactopyranoside (IPTG).
   2302..2890    -  rep_origin     ori: high-copy-number ColE1/pMB1/pBR322/pUC origin of replication
   3061..3921    -  CDS            AmpR: β-lactamase; bla; confers resistance to ampicillin, carbenicillin, and related antibiotics
   3922..4026    -  promoter       AmpR promoter: bla
   4121..4156    +  CDS            rop (fragment): Rop protein, which maintains plasmids at low copy number; rop
   4258..4309    +  misc_feature   bom (fragment): basis of mobility region from pBR322
   4372..4390    +  promoter       SP6 promoter: promoter for bacteriophage SP6 RNA polymerase
   4424..4798    +  CDS            pyp: PYP_HALHA - Experimental evidence at protein level: Swiss-Prot protein existence level 1. Photoactive blue light protein. Probably functions as a photoreceptor for a negative phototaxis response. From Halorhodospira halophila (Ectothiorhodospira halophila).
