[The description below was written by a language model from this plasmid's Addgene catalogue record and pLannotate feature annotations shown in this document.]
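Description:
pFA6 - iFAST is a pFA6-series PCR-template plasmid built to supply the iFAST fluorogenic tag for endogenous gene fusions in yeast; the associated work applies it in Candida albicans. It is catalogued as a yeast expression vector, but the record lists no promoter for the insert. That fits the intended use, in which the tag-plus-marker module is amplified with homology-bearing primers and integrated in frame at a chromosomal locus, so that the fusion is expressed from the target gene's own promoter. No yeast replication origin is annotated. In E. coli the plasmid is maintained through a high-copy ColE1/pUC-type origin and an AmpR β-lactamase cassette with its bla promoter.

The payload is a synthetic 378 bp iFAST coding sequence introduced by Gibson assembly. The annotation tool labels it as pyp because FAST-family tags are engineered derivatives of the photoactive yellow protein of Halorhodospira halophila. These small tags are not fluorescent on their own. They light up on reversibly binding added fluorogenic ligands, and the choice of ligand sets the emission colour, hence the multi-colour use. The yeast selectable marker is a sat-1 streptothricin acetyltransferase gene conferring nourseothricin resistance, although the promoter and terminator driving it are not annotated. SP6 and T7 promoters flank the tag–marker module, as is typical of pFA6 backbones. The short copia, lacI, rop and bom matches are fragmentary hits that probably have no functional significance.

The sequenced record is 4,801 nt, somewhat shorter than the 4,967 bp total given in the catalogue, and the record does not explain the difference.
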