Addgene plasmid #209414: pFA6 - iFAST
Purpose: iFAST containing plasmid for endogenous fusion constructs
Depositing lab: Patrick Van Dijck. Depositing organization: Katholieke Universiteit Leuven. Publication: A multi-colour fluorogenic tag and its application in Candida albicans. Devos J, Van Dijck P, Van Genechten W. Microbiology (Reading). 2024 Mar;170(3). doi: 10.1099/mic.0.001451. PubMed 38535895.
Backbone
  Vector backbone: pFA6
  Backbone size w/o insert (bp): 4589
  Total vector size (bp): 4967
  Vector type: Yeast Expression
  Selectable markers: Nourseothricin
Growth in bacteria
  Bacterial resistance: Ampicillin, 100 μg/mL
  Growth temperature: 37°C
  Growth strain: DH5alpha
  Copy number: Unknown
Gene/Insert
  Gene/Insert name: iFAST
  Species: Synthetic
  Insert size (bp): 378
  Promoter: none
  Cloning method: Gibson Cloning
  Sequencing primers: 5′ CTGAAGCTTCGTACGCTGCAATGGAACATGTTGCCTTTG; 3′ CATGCATTTACTTATAATGGTTAAACCCTTTTGACAAACAC
Terms and licenses: Academic/Nonprofit Terms; Industry Terms: Not Available to Industry
How to cite: pFA6 - iFAST was a gift from Patrick Van Dijck (Addgene plasmid # 209414 ; http://n2t.net/addgene:209414 ; RRID:Addgene_209414)
